Addgene plasmid #115030: SRF4 B5_pECIA2
Purpose: Bait vector SRF4 B5_pECIA2 should be used with prey vector SRF4 B5_pECIA14.
Depositing lab: Youssef Belkhadir. Depositing organization: Gregor Mendel Institute of Molecular Plant Biology. Publication: An extracellular network of Arabidopsis leucine-rich repeat receptor kinases. Smakowska-Luzan E, Mott GA, Parys K, Stegmann M, Howton TC, Layeghifard M, Neuhold J, Lehner A, Kong J, Grunwald K, Weinberger N, Satbhai SB, Mayer D, Busch W, Madalinski M, Stolt-Bergner P, Provart NJ, Mukhtar MS, Zipfel C, Desveaux D, Guttman DS, Belkhadir Y. Nature. 2018 Jan 18;553(7688):342-346. doi: 10.1038/nature25184. Epub 2018 Jan 10. PubMed 29320478.
Backbone
  Vector backbone: pECIA2
  Backbone manufacturer: Chris Garcia (Addgene plasmid # 47032)
  Vector type: Insect Expression
Growth in bacteria
  Bacterial resistance: Ampicillin, 100 μg/mL
  Growth temperature: 37°C
  Growth strain: DH5alpha
  Copy number: High Copy
Gene/Insert
  Gene/Insert name: AT3G13065
  Species: A. thaliana (mustard weed)
  Promoter: Metallothionein (Copper-Inducible)
  Tag / fusion protein: Fc, V5 and hexahistidine tags (C terminal on backbone)
  Cloning method: Ligation Independent Cloning
Terms and licenses: Academic/Nonprofit Terms; Industry Terms: Not Available to Industry
Depositor comments: Plasmid for secreted expression in Drosophila cell culture by induction via CuSO4. Insert is an extracellular domain of indicated LRR-RK, C-terminally tagged with Fc, V5 and hexahistidine tags. Insert Protein Sequence: SQDVSALNDAYKSMNSPSKLKGWSSSGGDPCGDSWDGITCKGSSVTEIKVSGRGLSGSLGYQLGNLKSLTYLDVSKNNLNGNLPYQLPDKLTYLDGSENDFNGNVPYSVSLMNDLSYLNLGRNNLNGELSDMFQKLPKLETIDLSSNQLTGKLPQSFANLTGLKTLHLQENQFKGSINALRDLPQIDDVNVANNQFTGWIPNELKNIGNLETGGNKWSSGRAPSPPPGTRHIDRNSSGG
How to cite: SRF4 B5_pECIA2 was a gift from Youssef Belkhadir (Addgene plasmid # 115030 ; http://n2t.net/addgene:115030 ; RRID:Addgene_115030)
