[The description below was written by a language model from this plasmid's Addgene catalogue record and pLannotate feature annotations shown in this document.]
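Description:
SRF4 B5_pECIA2 is an insect-cell expression plasmid built on the pECIA2 backbone and designed for secreted production of a plant receptor ectodomain in Drosophila cell culture. It is maintained in E. coli as a high-copy plasmid through a ColE1/pUC-type origin and selected with ampicillin via the β-lactamase gene. The sequenced record is about 5 kb and also carries short pUC/pBR322-derived remnants (lac promoter/operator, lacZα, lacI, rop and bom fragments) that play no role in the payload.

The expression cassette is driven by the Drosophila metallothionein promoter, which is induced by copper sulfate. Downstream, the Drosophila BiP signal sequence directs the product into the secretory pathway. It is fused in frame to the extracellular domain of the Arabidopsis thaliana leucine-rich repeat receptor kinase encoded by AT3G13065 (SRF4), inserted by ligation-independent cloning. The automated annotation labels this region as a fragment of the related protein SRF5, most likely a homology-based match, whereas the catalogue fields identify it as SRF4. The ectodomain is followed by a human IgG1 Fc region and a V5 epitope, and by a hexahistidine tag according to the depositor, although the feature table does not annotate the His tag. An SV40 polyadenylation signal lies downstream of the cassette.

The plasmid is the "bait" form of this ectodomain and is meant to be used with the matching prey vector, SRF4 B5_pECIA14. The pair belongs to a collection built to map interactions between the extracellular domains of Arabidopsis LRR receptor kinases. The record does not describe what each tag does in the assay, but Fc, V5 and His tags are generally suited to capture, detection and purification of the secreted protein.
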