Features (pLannotate 1.2.2; 18 found; start..end, strand, type, name):
     23..449     +  promoter       MT promoter: Drosophila metallothionein promoter
    467..520     +  sig_peptide    BiP signal sequence: Drosophila BiP signal sequence
    524..1246    +  CDS            SRF5 (fragment): SRF5_ARATH - Experimental evidence at protein level: Swiss-Prot protein existence level 1. From Arabidopsis thaliana (Mouse-ear cress).
   1283..1963    +  CDS            IGHG1 (fragment): IGHG1_HUMAN - Experimental evidence at protein level: Swiss-Prot protein existence level 1. Constant region of immunoglobulin heavy chains. Immunoglobulins, also known as antibodies, are membrane-bound or secreted glycoproteins produced by B lymphocytes. In the recognition phase of humoral immunity, the membrane-bound immunoglobulins serve as receptors which, upon binding of a specific antigen, trigger the clonal expansion and differentiation of B lymphocytes into immunoglobulins- secreting plasma cells. Secreted immunoglobulins mediate the effector phase of humoral immunity, which results in
   1982..2023    +  CDS            V5 tag: epitope tag from simian virus 5
   2123..2257    -  polyA_signal   SV40 poly(A) signal: SV40 polyadenylation signal
   2280..2364    -  CDS            large T antigen (fragment): large T antigen from SV40 (simian virus 40)
   2364..2388    +  misc_feature   MCS (fragment): pUC18/19 multiple cloning site
   2425..2441    -  protein_bind   lac operator: The lac repressor binds to the lac operator to inhibit transcription in E. coli. This inhibition can be relieved by adding lactose or isopropyl-β-D-thiogalactopyranoside (IPTG). lac repressor encoded by lacI
   2449..2479    -  promoter       lac promoter: promoter for the E. coli lac operon
   2494..2515    -  protein_bind   CAP binding site: CAP binding activates transcription in the presence of cAMP. E. coli catabolite activator protein
   2528..2620    -  CDS            lacI (fragment): lac repressor; lacI; The lac repressor binds to the lac operator to inhibit transcription in E. coli. This inhibition can be relieved by adding lactose or isopropyl-β-D-thiogalactopyranoside (IPTG).
   2803..3391    -  rep_origin     ori: high-copy-number ColE1/pMB1/pBR322/pUC origin of replication
   3562..4422    -  CDS            AmpR: β-lactamase; bla; confers resistance to ampicillin, carbenicillin, and related antibiotics
   4423..4527    -  promoter       AmpR promoter: bla
   4622..4657    +  CDS            rop (fragment): Rop protein, which maintains plasmids at low copy number; rop
   4759..4858    +  misc_feature   bom (fragment): basis of mobility region from pBR322
   4864..21      -  CDS            lacZα (fragment) (across the origin): LacZα fragment of β-galactosidase; lacZ fragment
>Addgene plasmid #115030 | SRF4 B5_pECIA2 | addgene full sequence | sequence record 227454 | Addgene NGS Result
GTAAAACGACGGCCAGTGAATTAATTCGTTGCAGGACAGGATGTGGTGCCCGATGTGACTAGCTCTTTGC
TGCAGGCCGTCCTATCCTCTGGTTCCGATAAGAGACCCAGAACTCCGGCCCCCCACCGCCCACCGCCACC
CCCATACATATGTGGTACGCAAGTAAGAGTGCCTGCGCATGCCCCATGTGCCCCACCAAGAGCTTTGCAT
CCCATACAAGTCCCCAAAGTGGAGAACCGAACCAATTCTTCGCGGGCAGAACAAAAGCTTCTGCACACGT
CTCCACTCGAATTTGGAGCCGGCCGGCGTGTGCAAAAGAGGTGAATCGAACGAAAGACCCGTGTGTAAAG
CCGCGTTTCCAAAATGTATAAAACCGAGAGCATCTGGCCAATGTGCATCAGTTGTGGTCAGCAGCAAAAT
CAAGTGAATCATCTCAGTGCAACTAAAGGGGGGATCCGATCTCAATATGAAGTTATGCATATTACTGGCC
GTCGTGGCCTTTGTTGGCCTCTCGCTCGGGAGCCAAGACGTATCTGCTCTTAATGACGCTTATAAGAGCA
TGAACTCTCCATCAAAACTCAAAGGCTGGTCTTCAAGCGGAGGCGATCCTTGTGGCGATTCGTGGGATGG
CATTACTTGCAAAGGCTCTTCTGTTACTGAAATAAAAGTATCTGGACGTGGACTCAGTGGATCTTTAGGT
TACCAGCTTGGAAACTTGAAATCGCTCACTTACCTTGATGTAAGCAAGAACAATCTTAACGGAAACTTAC
CCTACCAGCTTCCTGACAAGCTTACTTATCTAGATGGCTCTGAGAATGACTTCAACGGTAATGTGCCATA
TTCGGTGTCTCTCATGAACGACCTCAGTTACCTAAACCTTGGCCGTAACAACCTCAATGGTGAACTCAGT
GACATGTTTCAAAAGCTTCCAAAACTTGAAACAATTGATCTTTCTTCCAATCAACTCACGGGAAAACTAC
CGCAGAGTTTTGCCAATCTAACAGGTCTTAAAACACTGCATTTGCAAGAAAACCAATTCAAAGGCTCTAT
AAATGCTCTCAGGGACCTCCCTCAGATTGATGATGTAAACGTAGCAAACAATCAATTTACTGGTTGGATC
CCAAACGAGTTGAAGAATATTGGAAACCTTGAAACTGGAGGAAACAAGTGGTCAAGCGGTAGAGCTCCTT
CACCACCTCCGGGAACCCGTCACATAGACAGAAACTCATCAGGAGGCGGTGGAGGAAGCAGCCTGGAGGT
GCTGTTCCAGGGACCAGGGAGCGACAAAACTCACACATGCCCACCGTGCCCAGCACCTGAACTCCTGGGG
GGACCGTCAGTCTTCCTCTTCCCCCCAAAACCCAAGGACACCCTCATGATCTCCCGGACCCCTGAGGTCA
CATGCGTGGTGGTGGACGTGAGCCACGAAGACCCTGAGGTCAAGTTCAACTGGTACGTGGACGGCGTGGA
GGTGCATAATGCCAAGACAAAGCCGCGGGAGGAGCAGTACAACAGCACGTACCGTGTGGTCAGCGTCCTC
ACCGTCCTGCACCAGGACTGGCTGAATGGCAAGGAGTACAAGTGCAAGGTCTCCAACAAAGCCCTCCCAG
CCCCCATCGAGAAAACCATCTCCAAAGCCAAAGGGCAGCCCCGAGAACCACAGGTGTACACCCTGCCCCC
ATCCCGGGAGGAGATGACCAAGAACCAGGTCAGCCTGACCTGCCTGGTCAAAGGCTTCTATCCCAGCGAC
ATCGCCGTGGAGTGGGAGAGCAATGGGCAGCCGGAGAACAACTACAAGACCACGCCTCCCGTGCTGGACT
CCGACGGCTCCTTCTTCCTCTACAGCAAGCTCACCGTGGACAAGAGCAGGTGGCAGCAGGGGAACGTCTT
CTCATGCTCCGTGATGCATGAGGGTCTGCACAACCACTACACGCAGAAGAGCCTCTCCCTGTCTCCGGGT
AAATCTAGAGGGCCCTTCGAAGGTAAGCCTATCCCTAACCCTCTCCTCGGTCTCGATTCTACGCGTACCG
GTCATCATCACCATCACCATTGAGTTTAAACCCGCTGATCAGCCTCGACTGTGCCTTCTAAGGCCTGAGC
TCGCTGATCAGCCTCGATCGAGGATCCAGACATGATAAGATACATTGATGAGTTTGGACAAACCACAACT
AGAATGCAGTGAAAAAAATGCTTTATTTGTGAAATTTGTGATGCTATTGCTTTATTTGTAACCATTATAA
GCTGCAATAAACAAGTTAACAACAACAATTGCATTCATTTTATGTTTCAGGTTCAGGGGGAGGTGTGGGA
GGTTTTTTAAAGCAAGTAAAACCTCTACAAATGTGGTATGGCTGATTATGATCAGTCGACCTGCAGGCAT
GCAAGCTTGGCGTAATCATGGTCATAGCTGTTTCCTGTGTGAAATTGTTATCCGCTCACAATTCCACACA
ACATACGAGCCGGAAGCATAAAGTGTAAAGCCTGGGGTGCCTAATGAGTGAGCTAACTCACATTAATTGC
GTTGCGCTCACTGCCCGCTTTCCAGTCGGGAAACCTGTCGTGCCAGCTGCATTAATGAATCGGCCAACGC
GCGGGGAGAGGCGGTTTGCGTATTGGGCGCTCTTCCGCTTCCTCGCTCACTGACTCGCTGCGCTCGGTCG
TTCGGCTGCGGCGAGCGGTATCAGCTCACTCAAAGGCGGTAATACGGTTATCCACAGAATCAGGGGATAA
CGCAGGAAAGAACATGTGAGCAAAAGGCCAGCAAAAGGCCAGGAACCGTAAAAAGGCCGCGTTGCTGGCG
TTTTTCCATAGGCTCCGCCCCCCTGACGAGCATCACAAAAATCGACGCTCAAGTCAGAGGTGGCGAAACC
CGACAGGACTATAAAGATACCAGGCGTTTCCCCCTGGAAGCTCCCTCGTGCGCTCTCCTGTTCCGACCCT
GCCGCTTACCGGATACCTGTCCGCCTTTCTCCCTTCGGGAAGCGTGGCGCTTTCTCATAGCTCACGCTGT
AGGTATCTCAGTTCGGTGTAGGTCGTTCGCTCCAAGCTGGGCTGTGTGCACGAACCCCCCGTTCAGCCCG
ACCGCTGCGCCTTATCCGGTAACTATCGTCTTGAGTCCAACCCGGTAAGACACGACTTATCGCCACTGGC
AGCAGCCACTGGTAACAGGATTAGCAGAGCGAGGTATGTAGGCGGTGCTACAGAGTTCTTGAAGTGGTGG
CCTAACTACGGCTACACTAGAAGAACAGTATTTGGTATCTGCGCTCTGCTGAAGCCAGTTACCTTCGGAA
AAAGAGTTGGTAGCTCTTGATCCGGCAAACAAACCACCGCTGGTAGCGGTGGTTTTTTTGTTTGCAAGCA
GCAGATTACGCGCAGAAAAAAAGGATCTCAAGAAGATCCTTTGATCTTTTCTACGGGGTCTGACGCTCAG
TGGAACGAAAACTCACGTTAAGGGATTTTGGTCATGAGATTATCAAAAAGGATCTTCACCTAGATCCTTT
TAAATTAAAAATGAAGTTTTAAATCAATCTAAAGTATATATGAGTAAACTTGGTCTGACAGTTACCAATG
CTTAATCAGTGAGGCACCTATCTCAGCGATCTGTCTATTTCGTTCATCCATAGTTGCCTGACTCCCCGTC
GTGTAGATAACTACGATACGGGAGGGCTTACCATCTGGCCCCAGTGCTGCAATGATACCGCGAGACCCAC
GCTCACCGGCTCCAGATTTATCAGCAATAAACCAGCCAGCCGGAAGGGCCGAGCGCAGAAGTGGTCCTGC
AACTTTATCCGCCTCCATCCAGTCTATTAATTGTTGCCGGGAAGCTAGAGTAAGTAGTTCGCCAGTTAAT
AGTTTGCGCAACGTTGTTGCCATTGCTACAGGCATCGTGGTGTCACGCTCGTCGTTTGGTATGGCTTCAT
TCAGCTCCGGTTCCCAACGATCAAGGCGAGTTACATGATCCCCCATGTTGTGCAAAAAAGCGGTTAGCTC
CTTCGGTCCTCCGATCGTTGTCAGAAGTAAGTTGGCCGCAGTGTTATCACTCATGGTTATGGCAGCACTG
CATAATTCTCTTACTGTCATGCCATCCGTAAGATGCTTTTCTGTGACTGGTGAGTACTCAACCAAGTCAT
TCTGAGAATAGTGTATGCGGCGACCGAGTTGCTCTTGCCCGGCGTCAATACGGGATAATACCGCGCCACA
TAGCAGAACTTTAAAAGTGCTCATCATTGGAAAACGTTCTTCGGGGCGAAAACTCTCAAGGATCTTACCG
CTGTTGAGATCCAGTTCGATGTAACCCACTCGTGCACCCAACTGATCTTCAGCATCTTTTACTTTCACCA
GCGTTTCTGGGTGAGCAAAAACAGGAAGGCAAAATGCCGCAAAAAAGGGAATAAGGGCGACACGGAAATG
TTGAATACTCATACTCTTCCTTTTTCAATATTATTGAAGCATTTATCAGGGTTATTGTCTCATGAGCGGA
TACATATTTGAATGTATTTAGAAAAATAAACAAATAGGGGTTCCGCGCACATTTCCCCGAAAAGTGCCAC
CTGACGTCTAAGAAACCATTATTATCATGACATTAACCTATAAAAATAGGCGTATCACGAGGCCCTTTCG
TCTCGCGCGTTTCGGTGATGACGGTGAAAACCTCTGACACATGCAGCTCCCGGAGACGGTCACAGCTTGT
CTGTAAGCGGATGCCGGGAGCAGACAAGCCCGTCAGGGCGCGTCAGCGGGTGTTGGCGGGTGTCGGGGCT
GGCTTAACTATGCGGCATCAGAGCAGATTGTACTGAGAGTGCACCATATGCGGTGTGAAATACCGCACAG
ATGCGTAAGGAGAAAATACCGCATCAGGCGCCATTCGCCATTCAGGCTGCGCAACTGTTGGGAAGGGCGA
TCGGTGCGGGCCTCTTCGCTATTACGCCAGCTGGCGAAAGGGGGATGTGCTGCAAGGCGATTAAGTTGGG
TAACGCCAGGGTTTTCCCAGTCACGACGTT
